Addgene plasmid #49863: pAW8ENdeI-cyEGFP-3XDSR
Purpose: (Empty Backbone) for Cre-lox cassette exchange of C-terminal yEGFP tagged gene sequences together with 3 copies of the core DSR motif into the S. pombe urg1 locus
Depositing lab: Tony Carr. Depositing organization: University of Sussex. Publication: Optimisation of the Schizosaccharomyces pombe urg1 Expression System. Watson AT, Daigaku Y, Mohebi S, Etheridge TJ, Chahwan C, Murray JM, Carr AM. PLoS One. 2013 Dec 20;8(12):e83800. doi: 10.1371/journal.pone.0083800. PubMed 24376751.
Backbone
  Vector backbone: pUC
  Vector type: Cre/Lox
  Selectable markers: LEU2
  Tag / fusion protein: yEGFP (C terminal on backbone)
Growth in bacteria
  Bacterial resistance: Ampicillin, 100 μg/mL
  Growth temperature: 37°C
  Growth strain: DH5alpha
  Copy number: High Copy
Gene/Insert
  Cloning method: Restriction Enzyme
Terms and licenses: Academic/Nonprofit Terms; Industry Terms: Not Available to Industry
Depositor comments: This plasmid contains a wild-type loxP site and a mutant loxP site termed loxM3. Addgene's mapping software can not differentiate between the two sites and identifies the loxM3 site as loxP. The locations of the loxP and loxM3 sites are: loxP = 3859-3892 loxM3 = 4785-4818
How to cite: pAW8ENdeI-cyEGFP-3XDSR was a gift from Tony Carr (Addgene plasmid # 49863 ; http://n2t.net/addgene:49863 ; RRID:Addgene_49863)
