[The description below was written by a language model from this plasmid's Addgene catalogue record and pLannotate feature annotations shown in this document.]
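Description:
pAW8ENdeI-cyEGFP-3XDSR is an empty-backbone Cre/lox cassette-exchange vector for fission yeast, built on a pUC-type plasmid of about 9.1 kb. In E. coli it replicates at high copy from the ColE1/pUC origin and is selected with ampicillin through the bla gene. In Schizosaccharomyces pombe it is maintained episomally through the ars1 autonomously replicating sequence and selected with the S. cerevisiae LEU2 marker, which is driven by its own promoter. Small annotated fragments (lacI, lacZα, rop, bom, NFS1, hus5, calmodulin) appear to be backbone remnants or incidental matches rather than functional parts.

The exchangeable cassette lies between a wild-type loxP site and a heterospecific mutant site, loxM3. The depositor notes that mapping software mislabels loxM3 as loxP; the feature table shown here does not annotate it at all. Just inside loxP is a short fragment of the urg1 promoter, followed by a yeast-enhanced GFP coding sequence positioned so that a gene cloned upstream by restriction cloning receives a C-terminal yEGFP tag. The plasmid name suggests an NdeI cloning site. According to the record, three copies of the core DSR motif accompany the tag; they are not separately annotated but presumably sit between yEGFP and loxM3. Outside the cassette, the plasmid carries Cre recombinase under a thiamine-repressible nmt1 promoter fragment. The plasmid therefore supplies its own recombinase, which swaps the loxP–loxM3 segment into a correspondingly marked chromosomal site. Because the two lox sites are incompatible with each other, the reaction favours directional exchange over excision.

The stated use is to place tagged genes of interest at the S. pombe urg1 locus, where expression is rapidly induced by uracil. The record does not explain what the DSR motifs contribute.
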