Features (pLannotate 1.2.2; 23 found; start..end, strand, type, name):
    103..243     -  CDS            NFS1 (fragment): NFS1_YEAST - Also known as SPL1 From Saccharomyces cerevisiae (strain ATCC 204508 / S288c) (Baker's yeast).
    349..414     -  CDS            hus5 (fragment): UBC9_SCHPO - Also known as ubc9. Experimental evidence at protein level: Swiss-Prot protein existence level 1. Catalyzes the covalent attachment of ubiquitin-like protein SUMO/Smt3 to other proteins. Required for efficient recovery from DNA damage or S-phase arrest and normal mitosis. This may be as part of a checkpoint independent recovery process. From Schizosaccharomyces pombe (strain 972 / ATCC 24843) (Fission yeast).
    575..1354    +  rep_origin     ars1: Schizosaccharomyces pombe autonomously replicating sequence ars1
   1433..1482    -  misc_feature   bom (fragment): basis of mobility region from pBR322
   1584..1619    -  CDS            rop (fragment): Rop protein, which maintains plasmids at low copy number; rop
   1714..1818    +  promoter       AmpR promoter: bla
   1819..2679    +  CDS            AmpR: β-lactamase; bla; confers resistance to ampicillin, carbenicillin, and related antibiotics
   2850..3438    +  rep_origin     ori: high-copy-number ColE1/pMB1/pBR322/pUC origin of replication
   3621..3713    +  CDS            lacI (fragment): lac repressor; lacI; The lac repressor binds to the lac operator to inhibit transcription in E. coli. This inhibition can be relieved by adding lactose or isopropyl-β-D-thiogalactopyranoside (IPTG).
   3726..3747    +  protein_bind   CAP binding site: CAP binding activates transcription in the presence of cAMP. E. coli catabolite activator protein
   3762..3792    +  promoter       lac promoter: promoter for the E. coli lac operon
   3800..3816    +  protein_bind   lac operator: The lac repressor binds to the lac operator to inhibit transcription in E. coli. This inhibition can be relieved by adding lactose or isopropyl-β-D-thiogalactopyranoside (IPTG). lac repressor encoded by lacI
   3859..3892    +  protein_bind   loxP: Cre-mediated recombination occurs in the 8-bp core sequence (GCATACAT). Cre recombinase
   3899..3935    +  promoter       urg1 promoter (fragment): urg1 promoter from Schizosaccharomyces pombe, conferring rapid uracil-induced expression
   4026..4742    +  CDS            yeGFP: yeast-enhanced green fluorescent protein codons optimized for translation in S. cerevisiae and C. albicans
   4821..4978    +  CDS            lacZα (fragment): LacZα fragment of β-galactosidase; lacZ fragment
   4984..5035    -  misc_feature   bom (fragment): basis of mobility region from pBR322
   5046..5062    +  CDS            calmodulin (fragment): calcium-binding protein
   5610..6602    -  CDS            Cre: site-specific recombinase Cre is a site-specific recombinase from bacteriophage P1. Recombination occurs at loxP sequences.
   6652..6690    -  CDS            Cre (fragment): site-specific recombinase Cre is a site-specific recombinase from bacteriophage P1. Recombination occurs at loxP sequences.
   6693..7298    -  promoter       nmt1 promoter (fragment): wild-type nmt1 promoter from Schizosaccharomyces pombe, conferring strong thiamine-repressible expression
   7316..7705    +  promoter       LEU2 promoter: S. cerevisiae LEU2
   7736..8827    +  CDS            LEU2: LEU3_YEAST - Experimental evidence at protein level: Swiss-Prot protein existence level 1. Catalyzes the oxidation of 3-carboxy-2-hydroxy-4- methylpentanoate (3-isopropylmalate) to 3-carboxy-4-methyl-2- oxopentanoate. The product decarboxylates to 4-methyl-2 oxopentanoate. From Saccharomyces cerevisiae (strain ATCC 204508 / S288c) (Baker's yeast).
>Addgene plasmid #49863 | pAW8ENdeI-cyEGFP-3XDSR | depositor full sequence | sequence record 74361 | pAW8ENdeI-cyEGFP-3XDSR sequence 9087 bps
CAAAAAGTTAGGTGTAACAGAAAATCATGAAACTATGATTTCTAATTTATATATTGGAGGATTTTCTCTA
AAAAAAAAAATACAACAAATAAAAAACACTCAATGACCTGACCATTTGATGGAGTTTAAGTCAATACCTT
CTTGAACCATTTCCCATAATGGTGAAAGTTCCCTCAAGAATTTTACTCTGTCAGAAACGGCCTTAACGAC
GTAGTCGATCCGGACGATGGCCAACCTTCCAATTCATTAAATCGAGTCCTCCATCAGATGATTTACAAGG
TTTTGCATAGAATCCCTAAGTAAGAGAAGTTGTTAGTGATTTCTTCAAGTTTACTAAAATTTACATACAA
ATGGATGATCTCTTCTCCATTGTTTCCTTTCTTCTTGCAAACGCGTTTTACAAAGAGATGACATGCTATT
TTCTGATTATTTTTTTCTATAGTTTTCTATTTTGTACGTCCTTGGGAGTCCGAAATGTAAAATCGGGGTA
TGGTTAGTAGCGGCAGCGTTCATTATGGTATATAAAAGATAAAAAGTAGGGGCAAGCGAGACAGAATGGG
ATACAAGGGCATCGTCTATAATTATAGCTAAAAATTGTATTTTAATTTGTATTTTTTGTAATTTTATTTC
TCATTGTTTTACTTAAAATGAATGCGAATTAGAGAAAACTTCAACGAAATGTCAAAATAAGCTCAGCAAA
ATATACAATTTTAGGGAAAGCGATCAGCAACTTATTCTCCGGTGTAGATTCTTTTTCTTCATAAATTCCA
ACAATGTAACTGCCAATTGATTTTTCTCTAGATGCTAATAAATTGAAACTAATGAATATAATAACACAGG
TTTTGATAAATTGTAAACTCTTACTCAAAAAAAGAATGTTAAAACTAATTTAACCTTTTTATAAAGGCTC
ATGGCGTTAAAGAGGATAGTAAAAATTCTACAATTTTTTAATTTAATGTCACAATTGTCTTGCGAATATA
ATTCTATTAATTTTCGCTAACTGCTGTTTTAGTACTATTACTTTCAATATGCCTTATATGCAACTTTAAT
TCATGAAGAATGCAATATTTTTGCAATCTTTCTTGTACTGAGCGCTTTTTATCATTTAGTACTCATTATT
TAATTTTTCAGTAAAGGGCAATAAATAAATTTGTAGAAGATGCAATGTAATCTCCTCTATCCTTTTGCTC
ATGTTTATGAGTATACCTAGTCTAGAAAGGCTTGTATTTAAAATATTATTCAATAAAAATTCACAATTTT
TACGACATGTGCTACCATTCACTTAACTTCCTGATTATAAAATTGGTTCGTTTATACTAATTACTTAAGT
ACCTTTAACTAAACAAAATGCCTATATATATATTAATTTACAATGAGTGTCAGATAAGTCACTATGTCCG
AGTGGTTAAGGAGTTAGACTCGCCATCGATGGTATGGTGCACTCTCAGTACAATCTGCTCTGATGCCGCA
TAGTTAAGCCAGCCCCGACACCCGCCAACACCCGCTGACGCGCCCTGACGGGCTTGTCTGCTCCCGGCAT
CCGCTTACAGACAAGCTGTGACCGTCTCCGGGAGCTGCATGTGTCAGAGGTTTTCACCGTCATCACCGAA
ACGCGCGAGACGAAAGGGCCTCGTGATACGCCTATTTTTATAGGTTAATGTCATGATAATAATGGTTTCT
TAGACGTCAGGTGGCACTTTTCGGGGAAATGTGCGCGGAACCCCTATTTGTTTATTTTTCTAAATACATT
CAAATATGTATCCGCTCATGAGACAATAACCCTGATAAATGCTTCAATAATATTGAAAAAGGAAGAGTAT
GAGTATTCAACATTTCCGTGTCGCCCTTATTCCCTTTTTTGCGGCATTTTGCCTTCCTGTTTTTGCTCAC
CCAGAAACGCTGGTGAAAGTAAAAGATGCTGAAGATCAGTTGGGTGCACGAGTGGGTTACATCGAACTGG
ATCTCAACAGCGGTAAGATCCTTGAGAGTTTTCGCCCCGAAGAACGTTTTCCAATGATGAGCACTTTTAA
AGTTCTGCTATGTGGCGCGGTATTATCCCGTATTGACGCCGGGCAAGAGCAACTCGGTCGCCGCATACAC
TATTCTCAGAATGACTTGGTTGAGTACTCACCAGTCACAGAAAAGCATCTTACGGATGGCATGACAGTAA
GAGAATTATGCAGTGCTGCCATAACCATGAGTGATAACACTGCGGCCAACTTACTTCTGACAACGATCGG
AGGACCGAAGGAGCTAACCGCTTTTTTGCACAACATGGGGGATCATGTAACTCGCCTTGATCGTTGGGAA
CCGGAGCTGAATGAAGCCATACCAAACGACGAGCGTGACACCACGATGCCTGTAGCAATGGCAACAACGT
TGCGCAAACTATTAACTGGCGAACTACTTACTCTAGCTTCCCGGCAACAATTAATAGACTGGATGGAGGC
GGATAAAGTTGCAGGACCACTTCTGCGCTCGGCCCTTCCGGCTGGCTGGTTTATTGCTGATAAATCTGGA
GCCGGTGAGCGTGGGTCTCGCGGTATCATTGCAGCACTGGGGCCAGATGGTAAGCCCTCCCGTATCGTAG
TTATCTACACGACGGGGAGTCAGGCCACTATGGATGAACGAAATAGACAGATCGCTGAGATAGGTGCCTC
ACTGATTAAGCATTGGTAACTGTCAGACCAAGTTTACTCATATATACTTTAGATTGATTTAAAACTTCAT
TTTTAATTTAAAAGGATCTAGGTGAAGATCCTTTTTGATAATCTCATGACCAAAATCCCTTAACGTGAGT
TTTCGTTCCACTGAGCGTCAGACCCCGTAGAAAAGATCAAAGGATCTTCTTGAGATCCTTTTTTTCTGCG
CGTAATCTGCTGCTTGCAAACAAAAAAACCACCGCTACCAGCGGTGGTTTGTTTGCCGGATCAAGAGCTA
CCAACTCTTTTTCCGAAGGTAACTGGCTTCAGCAGAGCGCAGATACCAAATACTGTTCTTCTAGTGTAGC
CGTAGTTAGGCCACCACTTCAAGAACTCTGTAGCACCGCCTACATACCTCGCTCTGCTAATCCTGTTACC
AGTGGCTGCTGCCAGTGGCGATAAGTCGTGTCTTACCGGGTTGGACTCAAGACGATAGTTACCGGATAAG
GCGCAGCGGTCGGGCTGAACGGGGGGTTCGTGCACACAGCCCAGCTTGGAGCGAACGACCTACACCGAAC
TGAGATACCTACAGCGTGAGCTATGAGAAAGCGCCACGCTTCCCGAAGGGAGAAAGGCGGACAGGTATCC
GGTAAGCGGCAGGGTCGGAACAGGAGAGCGCACGAGGGAGCTTCCAGGGGGAAACGCCTGGTATCTTTAT
AGTCCTGTCGGGTTTCGCCACCTCTGACTTGAGCGTCGATTTTTGTGATGCTCGTCAGGGGGGCGGAGCC
TATGGAAAAACGCCAGCAACGCGGCCTTTTTACGGTTCCTGGCCTTTTGCTGGCCTTTTGCTCACATGTT
CTTTCCTGCGTTATCCCCTGATTCTGTGGATAACCGTATTACCGCCTTTGAGTGAGCTGATACCGCTCGC
CGCAGCCGAACGACCGAGCGCAGCGAGTCAGTGAGCGAGGAAGCGGAAGAGCGCCCAATACGCAAACCGC
CTCTCCCCGCGCGTTGGCCGATTCATTAATGCAGCTGGCACGACAGGTTTCCCGACTGGAAAGCGGGCAG
TGAGCGCAACGCAATTAATGTGAGTTAGCTCACTCATTAGGCACCCCAGGCTTTACACTTTATGCTTCCG
GCTCGTATGTTGTGTGGAATTGTGAGCGGATAACAATTTCACACAGGAAACAGCTATGACCATGATTACG
CCAAGCTTATAACTTCGTATAGCATACATTATACGAAGTTATTGCTAGCCGTTTTCTTCAATTACTAAAT
TAGAACTAATTCAATCATATGCTGGCATGCGGAGAGCTCGGAGTCGACGAGACTAGTACTGGTTCTACAG
GATCAACCGGCTCCACGGGGTCGATGGGTAGATCTATGTCTAAAGGTGAAGAATTATTCACTGGTGTTGT
CCCAATTTTGGTTGAATTAGATGGTGATGTTAATGGTCACAAATTTTCTGTCTCCGGTGAAGGTGAAGGT
GATGCTACTTACGGTAAATTGACCTTAAAATTTATTTGTACTACTGGTAAATTGCCAGTTCCATGGCCAA
CCTTAGTCACTACTTTAACTTATGGTGTTCAATGTTTTTCTAGATACCCAGATCACATGAAACAACATGA
CTTTTTCAAGTCTGCCATGCCAGAAGGTTATGTTCAAGAAAGAACTATTTTTTTCAAAGATGACGGTAAC
TACAAGACCAGAGCTGAAGTCAAGTTTGAAGGTGATACCTTAGTTAATAGAATCGAATTAAAAGGTATTG
ATTTTAAAGAAGATGGTAACATTTTAGGTCACAAATTGGAATACAACTATAACTCTCACAATGTTTACAT
CATGGCTGACAAACAAAAGAATGGTATCAAAGTTAACTTCAAAATTAGACACAACATTGAAGATGGTTCT
GTTCAATTAGCTGACCATTATCAACAAAATACTCCAATTGGTGATGGTCCAGTCTTGTTACCAGACAACC
ATTACTTATCCACTCAATCTGCCTTATCCAAAGATCCAAACGAAAAGAGAGACCACATGGTCTTGTTAGA
ATTTGTTACTGCTGCTGGTATTACCCATGGTATGGATGAATTGTACAAATAAAGATCTTTAAACTCCGTA
TTAAACCCATTCTTAAACCCCGGGATAACTTCGTATATGGTATTATATACGAAGTTATGAATTCACTGGC
CGTCGTTTTACAACGTCGTGACTGGGAAAACCCTGGCGTTACCCAACTTAATCGCCTTGCAGCACATCCC
CCTTTCGCCAGCTGGCGTAATAGCGAAGAGGCCCGCACCGATCGCCCTTCCCAACAGTTGCGCAGCCTGA
ATGGCGAATGGCGCCTGATGCGGTATTTTCTCCTTACGCATCTGTGCGGTATTTCACACCGCATACCATC
GTCCGGATCAATGAAGTAGATGAGTTTACTACCTGTATATACTTTTTTTTTTGTCAAAGTCACTTTTATG
GCATTTCCATGTTGAAGGATTAGCCACAGCACTAAATTTTCAGCGTATGATTGCTTTTAAATATTTAATT
TTCATCGTTTTTTAATTAATATTCAAAACGATTTAATGCCTTCTACATCTGAAGTCAAGCTCATAGACTC
GGGTTGGGTAGCTAAAACTACATCTAACACGAAGGGGTATAGCCTTCTTAAAGTATACTCATGTATAAAC
GTTTTGGGTTCATATTTTTGGGCCACGTGGTTTATAAAAATTCTTAACTACACCACTCGGTATCCCGCAC
CCGTCTACGTTTCTACGATTTCGAGCTAATATTGAGTAAAGTGATTAGCAAAAAAAATAAAAGTACTCGT
TGTCGGAGATCAAGAATTTTTCTATTATCTCATCTAAACCACTTTCTAAAAGCGAAAAACAAAATCGTAA
TATGCAGCTTGAATGGGCTTCCATAGTTTGAAAGAAAAACCCTAGCAGTACTGGCAAGGGAGACATTCCT
TTTACCTGGCTAATCGCCATCTTCCAGCAGGCGCACCATTGCCCCTGTTTCACTATCCAGGTTACGGATA
TAGTTCATGACAATATTTACATTGGTCCAGCCACCAGCTTGCATGATCTCCGGTATTGAAACTCCAGCGC
GGGCCATATCTCGCGCGGCTCCGACACGGGCACTGTGTCCAGACCAGGCCAGGTATCTCTGACCAGAGTC
ATCCTTAGCGCCGTAAATCAATCGATGAGTTGCTTCAAAAATCCCTTCCAGGGCGCGAGTTGATAGCTGG
CTGGTGGCAGATGGCGCGGCAACACCATTTTTTCTGACCCGGCAAAACAGGTAGTTATTCGGATCATCAG
CTACACCAGAGACGGAAATCCATCGCTCGACCAGTTTAGTTACCCCCAGGCTAAGTGCCTTCTCTACACC
TGCGGTGCTAACCAGCGTTTTCGTTCTGCCAATATGGATTAACATTCTCCCACCGTCAGTACGTGAGATA
TCTTTAACCCTGATCCTGGCAATTTCGGCTATACGTAACAGGGTGTTATAAGCAATCCCCAGAAATGCCA
GATTACGTATATCCTGGCAGCGATCGCTATTTTCCATGAGTGAACGAACCTGGTCGAAATCAGTGCGTTC
GAACGCTAGAGCCTGTTTTGCACGTTCACCGGCATCAACGTTTTCTTTTCGGATCCGCCGCATAACCAGT
GAAACAGCATTGCTGTCACTTGGTCGTGGCAGCCCGGACCGACGATGAAGCATGTTTAGCTGGCCCAAAT
GTTGCTGGATAGTTTTTACTGCCAGACCGCGCGCCTGAAGATATAGAAGATAATCGCGAACATCTTCAGG
TTCTGCGGGAAACCATTTCCGGTTATTCAACTTGCACCATGCCGCCCACGACCGGCAAACGGACAGAAGC
ATTTTCCAGGTATGCTCAGAAAACGCCTGGCGATCCCTGAACATGTCCATCAGGTTCTTGCGAACCTCAT
CACTCGTTGCATCGACCGGTAACTTTTAGATTAACATTTGTTTAAATATGAAATTAGGCAATGTAACATA
CTGCAGGCAAATTTTGGTGTACGGTAAGTAAATTGGACATAAGATTTAACAAAGCGACTATAAGTCAGAA
AGTGAGAATGAGATTGAAATAATTAATTCAACTTATTCAATTGATGATATGCCAGGATTCCTCTTCCTTT
ATCTTCAATGTTTCGATTAACAGGTCCATTATCCGGTTTTTAGTTTCGCTGCACATTGCCGAATGACAAT
CGGATTCCTTTAAGCTATGCTTTTGCCCTGTTTTCTCTCCCCAGTAATCGTTGGGTGACTGAACCATCCA
GTAGCCGAGAGTTACGTTTTTCCTGATTTAATAAATATCCATATCTATTTGTCTCGTGGTGTTTTACAGC
AACTAACCGAAATTACTATTTTGCATCATCCAACCATAAAGAGACAACAATAATTCTAGAAAACATATAA
CAAGTGTTTTTTTCTATTTACGTCTCATACGCAAAGTCCACTTTACCATGTTTTGGAAACTTGTACCCAA
CCATTCATTTTTCGATTTTGTAATGAGGCTCTTTTCTTCTAACAATCATTGAGGTCATTATCATGTGTCC
TCACCTATTGTTTAAATTGAGGCTTGCGCTATTCCCAAAATTGTGGGTATTATTTTCATATATCAGTATC
TGCAATTTCGGTTCAACTCCGGAAGCTCGGTACCCAACTGTGGGAATACTCAGGTATCGTAAGATGCAAG
AGTTCGAATCTCTTAGCAACCATTATTTTTTTTCTCTCAACATAACGAGAACACACAGGGGCGCTATCGC
ACAGAATCAAATTCGATGACTGGAAATTTTTTGTTAATTTCAGAGGTCGCCTGACGCATATACCTTTTTC
AACTGAAAAATTGGGAGAAAAAGGAAAGGTGAGAGCGCCGGAACCGGCTTTTCATATAGAATAGAGAAGC
GTTCATGACTAAATGCTTGCATCACAATACTTGAAGTTGACAATATTATTTAAGGACCTATTGTTTTTTC
CAATAGGTGGTTAGCAATCGTCTTACTTTCTAACTTTTCTTACCTTTTACATTTCAGCAATATATATATA
TATATATATATATATTTCAAGGATATACCATTGTAATGTCTGCCCCTAAGAAGATCGTCGTTTTGCCAGG
TGACCACGTTGGTCAAGAAATCACAGCCGAAGCCATTAAGGTTCTTAAAGCTATTTCTGATGTTCGTTCC
AATGTCAAGTTCGATTTCGAAAATCATTTAATTGGTGGTGCTGCTATCGATGCTACAGGTGTTCCACTTC
CAGATGAGGCGCTGGAAGCCTCCAAGAAGGCTGATGCCGTTTTGTTAGGTGCTGTGGGTGGTCCTAAATG
GGGTACCGGTAGTGTTAGACCTGAACAAGGTTTACTAAAAATCCGTAAAGAACTTCAATTGTACGCCAAC
TTAAGACCATGTAACTTTGCATCCGACTCTCTTTTAGACTTATCTCCAATCAAGCCACAATTTGCTAAAG
GTACTGACTTCGTTGTTGTTAGAGAATTAGTGGGAGGTATTTACTTTGGTAAGAGAAAGGAAGACGATGG
TGATGGTGTCGCTTGGGATAGTGAACAATACACCGTTCCAGAAGTGCAAAGAATCACAAGAATGGCCGCT
TTCATGGCCCTACAACATGAGCCACCATTGCCTATTTGGTCCTTGGATAAAGCTAATGTTTTGGCCTCTT
CAAGATTATGGAGAAAAACTGTGGAGGAAACCATCAAGAACGAATTTCCTACATTGAAAGTTCAACATCA
ATTGATTGATTCTGCCGCCATGATCCTAGTTAAGAACCCAACCCACCTAAATGGTATTATAATCACCAGC
AACATGTTTGGTGATATCATCTCCGATGAAGCCTCCGTTATCCCAGGCTCCTTGGGTTTGTTGCCATCTG
CGTCCTTGGCCTCTTTGCCAGACAAGAACACCGCATTTGGTTTGTACGAACCATGCCACGGTTCCGCTCC
AGATTTGCCAAAGAATAAGGTCAACCCTATCGCCACTATCTTGTCTGCTGCAATGATGTTGAAATTGTCA
TTGAACTTGCCTGAAGAAGGTAAAGCCATTGAAGATGCAGTTAAAAAGGTTTTGGATGCAGGTATCAGAA
CTGGTGATTTAGGTGGTTCCAACAGTACCACCGAAGTCGGTGATGCTGTCGCCGAAGAAGTTAAGAAAAT
CCTTGCTTAAAAAGATTCTCTTTTTTTGTGATATTTGTACATAAACTTTATAAATGAAATTCATAATAGA
AACGACACGAAATTACAAAATGGAATATGTTCATAGGGTAGACGAAACTATATACGCAATCTACATACAT
TTATCAAGAAGGAGAAAAAGGAGGATGTAAAGGAATACAGGTAAGCAAATTGATACTAATGGCTCAACGT
GATAAGGAAAAAGAATTGCACTTTAACATTAATATTGACAAGGAGGAGGGCATCACA
