>Addgene plasmid #49863 | pAW8ENdeI-cyEGFP-3XDSR | addgene partial sequence | sequence record 76766 | ColEterm 5'-agctgataccgctcgccgcagccgaacg-3'
GCAACGCAATTAATGTGAGTTAGCTCACTCATTAGGCACCCCAGGCTTTACACTTTATGCTTCCGGCTCG
TATGTTGTGTGGAATTGTGAGCGGATAACAATTTCACACAGGAAACAGCTATGACCATGATTACGCCAAG
CTTATAACTTCGTATAGCATACATTATACGAAGTTATTGCTAGCCGTTTTCTTCAATTACTAAATTAGAA
CTAATTCAATCATATGCTGGCATGCGGAGAGCTCGGAGTCGACGAGACTAGTACTGGTTCTACAGGATCA
ACCGGCTCCACGGGGTCGATGGGTAGATCTATGTCTAAAGGTGAAGAATTATTCACTGGTGTTGTCCCAA
TTTTGGTTGAATTAGATGGTGATGTTAATGGTCACAAATTTTCTGTCTCCGGTGAAGGTGAAGGTGATGC
TACTTACGGTAAATTGACCTTAAAATTTATTTGTACTACTGGTAAATTGCCAGTTCCATGGCCAACCTTA
GTCACTACTTTAACTTATGGTGTTCAATGTTTTTCTAGATACCCAGATCACATGAAACAACATGACTTTT
TCAAGTCTGCCATGCCAGAAGGTTATGTTCAAGAAAGAACTATTTTTTTCAAAGATGACGGTAACTACAA
GACCAGAGCTGAAGTCAAGTTTGAAGGTGATACCTTAGTTAATAGAATCGAATTAAAAGGTATTGATTTT
AAAGAAGATGGTAACATTTTAGGTCACAAATTGGAATACAACTAT
