>Addgene plasmid #49863 | pAW8ENdeI-cyEGFP-3XDSR | addgene partial sequence | sequence record 77812 | pUC-3 5'-GCCATTCGCCATTCAGGCTGCGCAACTGTT-3'
CGGTGCGGGCCTCTTCGCTATTACGCCAGCTGGCGAAAGGGGGATGTGCTGCAAGGCGATTAAGTTGGGT
AACGCCAGGGTTTTCCCAGTCACGACGTTGTAAAACGACGGCCAGTGAATTCATAACTTCGTATATAATA
CCATATACGAAGTTATCCCGGGGTTTAAGAATGGGTTTAATACGGAGTTTAAAGATCTTTATTTGTACAA
TTCATCCATACCATGGGTAATACCAGCAGCAGTAACAAATTCTAACAAGACCATGTGGTCTCTCTTTTCG
TTTGGATCTTTGGATAAGGCAGATTGAGTGGATAAGTAATGGTTGTCTGGTAACAAGACTGGACCATCAC
CAATTGGAGTATTTTGTTGATAATGGTCAGCTAATTGAACAGAACCATCTTCAATGTTGTGTCTAATTTT
GAAGTTAACTTTGATACCATTCTTTTGTTTGTCAGCCATGATGTAAACATTGTGAGAGTTATAGTTGTAT
TCCAATTTGTGACCTAAAATGTTACCATCTTCTTTAAAATCAATACCTTTTAATTCGATTCTATTAACTA
AGGTATCACCTTCAAACTTGACTTCAGCTCTGGTCTTGTAGTTACCGTCATCTTTGAAAAAAATAGTTCT
TTCTTGAACATAACCTTCTGGCATGGCAGACTTGAAAAAGTCATGTTGTTTCATGTGATCTGGGTATCTA
GAAAAACATTGAACACCATAAGTTAAAGTAGTGACTAAGGTTGGCCATGGAACTGGCAATTTACCAGTAG
TACAAATAAATTTTAAGGTCAATTTACCGTAAGTAGCATCACCTTCACCTTCACCGGAGACAGAAAATTT
GTGACCATTAACATCACCATCTAATTCAACCAAAATTGGGACAACACCAGTGAATAATTCTTCACCTTTA
GACATAGATCTACCCATCGACCCCGTGG
